Addgene plasmid #136806: pEBTet-SNAP-Centrin3
Purpose: Mammalian expression of the centrosomal protein Centrin3 N-terminally fused to SNAP-tag
Depositing lab: Kai Johnsson. Depositing organization: Swiss Federal Institute of Technology (EPFL). Publication: Selective chemical crosslinking reveals a Cep57-Cep63-Cep152 centrosomal complex. Lukinavicius G, Lavogina D, Orpinell M, Umezawa K, Reymond L, Garin N, Gonczy P, Johnsson K. Curr Biol. 2013 Feb 4;23(3):265-70. doi: 10.1016/j.cub.2012.12.030. Epub 2013 Jan 17. PubMed 23333316.
Backbone
  Vector backbone: pEBTet
  Backbone size w/o insert (bp): 11264
  Vector type: Mammalian Expression
  Selectable markers: Puromycin
Growth in bacteria
  Bacterial resistance: Ampicillin, 100 μg/mL
  Growth temperature: 37°C
  Growth strain: DH5alpha
  Copy number: High Copy
Gene/Insert
  Gene/Insert name: SNAP-Centrin3
  Species: H. sapiens (human), Synthetic
  Insert size (bp): 1377
  Promoter: CMV-TetO2
  Tag / fusion protein: FLAG-tag / His-tag (N terminal on insert)
  Cloning method: Gateway Cloning
  Sequencing primers: 5′ CMV_Fwd; 3′ BGH_Rev
Terms and licenses: Academic/Nonprofit Terms; Industry Terms: Not Available to Industry
How to cite: pEBTet-SNAP-Centrin3 was a gift from Kai Johnsson (Addgene plasmid # 136806 ; http://n2t.net/addgene:136806 ; RRID:Addgene_136806)
