[The description below was written by a language model from this plasmid's Addgene catalogue record and pLannotate feature annotations shown in this document.]
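Description:
pEBTet-SNAP-Centrin3 is an episomal, tetracycline-regulated mammalian expression plasmid of about 12.5 kb, built on the pEBTet backbone. In E. coli it is propagated as a high-copy plasmid through a ColE1/pUC-type origin and selected with ampicillin via the β-lactamase gene. In mammalian cells it carries the Epstein-Barr virus oriP origin together with the EBNA1 coding sequence. Together these allow the plasmid to replicate and be retained as an extrachromosomal episome in dividing primate cells rather than requiring integration. An SV40 promoter-driven puromycin N-acetyltransferase cassette with an SV40 polyadenylation signal provides selection of stably carrying cells. Short fragments annotated as other EBV reading frames, tetracycline resistance sequence and bom appear to be backbone remnants.

The payload is human Centrin3 (CETN3) fused at its N terminus to SNAP-tag, which the annotation detects as an MGMT-derived sequence because SNAP-tag is an engineered O6-alkylguanine-DNA alkyltransferase that reacts covalently with benzylguanine substrates. The catalogue lists FLAG and His tags at the N terminus; only the His tag is annotated in the feature table. Centrin3 was inserted by Gateway cloning and is flanked by attB1 and attB2, with attB1 lying between the SNAP and Centrin3 coding sequences. Expression comes from a CMV enhancer/promoter followed by two tet operator sites (CMV-TetO2) and ends at a bGH polyadenylation signal. A separate cassette on the same plasmid expresses TetR from an RSV promoter region with a rabbit β-globin intron. TetR therefore represses the CMV-TetO2 promoter until tetracycline or doxycycline is added. The construct is intended for inducible expression of SNAP-labelled Centrin3, a centrosomal protein. The associated publication describes selective chemical crosslinking of centrosomal proteins, which indicates its intended use in that kind of study.
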