Features (pLannotate 1.2.2; 31 found; start..end, strand, type, name):
     85..196     +  polyA_signal   bGH poly(A) signal: bovine growth hormone polyadenylation signal
    737..2294    -  rep_origin     oriP (fragment): Epstein-Barr virus oriP replication origin (Yates et al., 2000)
   2407..2625    -  CDS            gL (fragment): GL_EBVB9 - Experimental evidence at protein level: Swiss-Prot protein existence level 1. The heterodimer glycoprotein H-glycoprotein L is required for the fusion of viral and plasma membranes leading to virus entry into the host cell. Acts as a functional inhibitor of gH and maintains gH in an inhibited form. Upon binding to host integrins, gL dissociates from gH leading to activation of the viral fusion glycoproteins gB and gH. Fusion of EBV with B-lymphocytes requires the additional receptor- binding protein gp42, which forms a complex with gH/gL. The heterodimer gH/gL targets also host EPHA
   2708..4633    -  CDS            EBNA1: Epstein-Barr nuclear antigen 1, also known as EBNA-1 crucial for latent viral infection, and for episomal amplification of vectors containing the oriP origin (Okita et al., 2013)
   4671..5015    -  CDS            BRRF2_EBVB9 (fragment): Protein inferred from homology: Swiss-Prot protein existence level 3. From Epstein-Barr virus (strain B95-8) (HHV-4) (Human herpesvirus 4).
   5018..5041    -  promoter       tet promoter (fragment): E. coli promoter for tetracycline efflux protein gene
   5154..5258    +  promoter       AmpR promoter: bla
   5259..6119    +  CDS            AmpR: β-lactamase; bla; confers resistance to ampicillin, carbenicillin, and related antibiotics
   6290..6878    +  rep_origin     ori: high-copy-number ColE1/pMB1/pBR322/pUC origin of replication
   6924..7047    -  CDS            TcR (fragment): tetracycline efflux protein; tet; confers resistance to tetracycline
   7085..7382    +  promoter       SV40 promoter: SV40 enhancer and early promoter
   7459..8058    +  CDS            PuroR: puromycin N-acetyltransferase; pac from Streptomyces alboniger; confers resistance to puromycin
   8149..8283    +  polyA_signal   SV40 poly(A) signal: SV40 polyadenylation signal
   8405..8457    -  misc_feature   bom (fragment): basis of mobility region from pBR322
   8588..8681    +  ncRNA          Retro dr1: Accession: RF00214 - Retrovirus direct repeat 1 (dr1)
   8717..8978    +  promoter       RSV promoter: Rous sarcoma virus enhancer/promoter
   9004..9064    +  promoter       SV40 promoter (fragment): SV40 early promoter
   9095..9667    +  intron         β-globin intron: intron from rabbit β-globin gene
   9722..9740    +  promoter       T7 promoter: promoter for bacteriophage T7 RNA polymerase
   9751..10371   +  CDS            tetR: TETR2_ECOLX - Experimental evidence at protein level: Swiss-Prot protein existence level 1. TetR is the repressor of the tetracycline resistance element; its N-terminal region forms a helix-turn-helix structure and binds DNA. Binding of tetracycline to TetR reduces the repressor affinity for the tetracycline resistance gene (tetA) promoter operator sites. From Escherichia coli.
  10413..10534   +  polyA_signal   SV40 poly(A) signal: SV40 polyadenylation signal
  10589..10968   +  enhancer       CMV enhancer: human cytomegalovirus immediate early enhancer
  10969..11172   +  promoter       CMV promoter: human cytomegalovirus (CMV) immediate early promoter
  11174..11193   +  promoter       PLtetO-1 promoter (fragment): modified phage lambda PL promoter with tet operator sites (Lutz and Bujard, 1997)
  11195..11214   +  promoter       PLtetO-1 promoter (fragment): modified phage lambda PL promoter with tet operator sites (Lutz and Bujard, 1997)
  11222..11255   +  promoter       TRE3GV promoter (fragment): 3rd-generation Tet-responsive promoter that can be activated by binding of Tet-On® 3G, optimized for retroviral and lentiviral vectors
  11371..11388   +  CDS            9xHis (fragment): 9xHis affinity tag
  11389..11931   +  CDS            MGMT (fragment): MGMT_HUMAN - Experimental evidence at protein level: Swiss-Prot protein existence level 1. Involved in the cellular defense against the biological effects of O6-methylguanine (O6-MeG) and O4-methylthymine (O4-MeT) in DNA. Repairs the methylated nucleobase in DNA by stoichiometrically transferring the methyl group to a cysteine residue in the enzyme. This is a suicide reaction: the enzyme is irreversibly inactivated. From Homo sapiens (Human).
  11974..11998   +  protein_bind   attB1: mutant version of attB; recombination site for the Gateway® BP reaction BP Clonase™
  12001..12501   +  CDS            CETN3: CETN3_HUMAN - Also known as CEN3. Experimental evidence at protein level: Swiss-Prot protein existence level 1. As a component of the TREX-2 complex, involved in the export of mRNAs to the cytoplasm through the nuclear pores. From Homo sapiens (Human).
  12509..14      -  protein_bind   attB2 (across the origin): mutant version of attB; recombination site for the Gateway® BP reaction BP Clonase™
>Addgene plasmid #136806 | pEBTet-SNAP-Centrin3 | addgene full sequence | sequence record 275880 | Addgene NGS Result
TTGTACAAAGTGGTGATGGCAGCTAGCGGCGCGCCCGGCCGCTCGAGTCTAGAGGGCCCGTTTAAACCCG
CTGATCAGCCTCGACTGTGCCTTCTAGTTGCCAGCCATCTGTTGTTTGCCCCTCCCCCGTGCCTTCCTTG
ACCCTGGAAGGTGCCACTCCCACTGTCCTTTCCTAATAAAATGAGGAAATTGCATCGCATTGTCTGAGTA
GGTGTCATTCTATTCTGGGGGGTGGGGTGGGGCAGGACAGCAAGGGGGAGGATTGGGAAGACAATAGCAG
GCTAGAGGATCGATCCCCGCCCCGGACGAACTAAACCTGACTACGACATCTCTGCCCCTTCTTCGCGGGG
CAGTGCATGTAATCCCTTCAGTTGGTTGGTACAACTTGCCAACTGGGCCCTGTTCCACATGTGACACGGG
GGGGGACCAAACACAAAGGGGTTCTCTGACTGTAGTTGACATCCTTATAAATGGATGTGCACATTTGCCA
ACACTGAGTGGCTTTCATCCTGGAGCAGACTTTGCAGTCTGTGGACTGCAACACAACATTGCCTTTATGT
GTAACTCTTGGCTGAAGCTCTTACACCAATGCTGGGGGACATGTACCTCCCAGGGGCCCAGGAAGACTAC
GGGAGGCTACACCAACGTCAATCAGAGGGGCCTGTGTAGCTACCGATAAGCGGACCCTCAAGAGGGCATT
AGCAATAGTGTTTATAAGGCCCCCTTGTTAACCCTAAACGGGTAGCATATGCTTCCCGGGTAGTAGTATA
TACTATCCAGACTAACCCTAATTCAATAGCATATGTTACCCAACGGGAAGCATATGCTATCGAATTAGGG
TTAGTAAAAGGGTCCTAAGGAACAGCGATATCTCCCACCCCATGAGCTGTCACGGTTTTATTTACATGGG
GTCAGGATTCCACGAGGGTAGTGAACCATTTTAGTCACAAGGGCAGTGGCTGAAGATCAAGGAGCGGGCA
GTGAACTCTCCTGAATCTTCGCCTGCTTCTTCATTCTCCTTCGTTTAGCTAATAGAATAACTGCTGAGTT
GTGAACAGTAAGGTGTATGTGAGGTGCTCGAAAACAAGGTTTCAGGTGACGCCCCCAGAATAAAATTTGG
ACGGGGGGTTCAGTGGTGGCATTGTGCTATGACACCAATATAACCCTCACAAACCCCTTGGGCAATAAAT
ACTAGTGTAGGAATGAAACATTCTGAATATCTTTAACAATAGAAATCCATGGGGTGGGGACAAGCCGTAA
AGACTGGATGTCCATCTCACACGAATTTATGGCTATGGGCAACACATAATCCTAGTGCAATATGATACTG
GGGTTATTAAGATGTGTCCCAGGCAGGGACCAAGACAGGTGAACCATGTTGTTACACTCTATTTGTAACA
AGGGGAAAGAGAGTGGACGCCGACAGCAGCGGACTCCACTGGTTGTCTCTAACACCCCCGAAAATTAAAC
GGGGCTCCACGCCAATGGGGCCCATAAACAAAGACAAGTGGCCACTCTTTTTTTTGAAATTGTGGAGTGG
GGGCACGCGTCAGCCCCCACACGCCGCCCTGCGGTTTTGGACTGTAAAATAAGGGTGTAATAACTTGGCT
GATTGTAACCCCGCTAACCACTGCGGTCAAACCACTTGCCCACAAAACCACTAATGGCACCCCGGGGAAT
ACCTGCATAAGTAGGTGGGCGGGCCAAGATAGGGGCGCGATTGCTGCGATCTGGAGGACAAATTACACAC
ACTTGCGCCTGAGCGCCAAGCACAGGGTTGTTGGTCCTCATATTCACGAGGTCGCTGAGAGCACGGTGGG
CTAATGTTGCCATGGGTAGCATATACTACCCAAATATCTGGATAGCATATGCTATCCTAATCTATATCTG
GGTAGCATAGGCTATCCTAATCTATATCTGGGTAGTATATGCTATCCTAATCTGTATCCGGGTAGCATAT
GCTATCCTAATAGAGATTAGGGTAGTATATGCTATCCTAATTTATATCTGGGTAGCATATACTACCCAAA
TATCTGGATAGCATATGCTATCCTAATCTATATCTGGGTAGCATATGCTATCCTAATCTATATCTGGGTA
GCATAGGCTATCCTAATCTATATCTGGGTAGCATATGCTATCCTAATCTATATCTGGGTAGTATATGCTA
TCCTAATTTATATCTGGGTAGCATAGGCTATCCTAATCTATATCTGGGTAGCATATGCTATCCTAATCTA
TATCTGGGTAGTATATGCTATCCTAATCTGTATCCGGGTAGCATATGCTATCCTCATGCATATACAGTCA
GCATATGATACCCAGTAGTAGAGTGGGAGTGCTATCCTTTGCATATGCCGCCACCTCCCAAGGGGGCGTG
AATTTTCGCTGCTTGTCCTTTTCCTGCTGGTTGCTCCCATTCTTAGGTGAATTTAAGGAGGCCAGGCTAA
AGCCGTCGCATGTCTGATTGCTCACCAGGTAAATGTCGCTAATGTTTTCCAACGCGAGAAGGTGTTGAGC
GCGGAGCTGAGTGACGTGACAACATGGGTATGCCCAATTGCCCCATGTTGGGAGGACGAAAATGGTGACA
AGACAGATGGCCAGAAATACACCAACAGCACGCATGATGTCTACTGGGGATTTATTCTTTAGTGCGGGGG
AATACACGGCTTTTAATACGATTGAGGGCGTCTCCTAACAAGTTACATCACTCCTGCCCTTCCTCACCCT
CATCTCCATCACCTCCTTCATCTCCGTCATCTCCGTCATCACCCTCCGCGGCAGCCCCTTCCACCATAGG
TGGAAACCAGGGAGGCAAATCTACTCCATCGTCAAAGCTGCACACAGTCACCCTGATATTGCAGGTAGGA
GCGGGCTTTGTCATAACAAGGTCCTTAATCGCATCCTTCAAAACCTCAGCAAATATATGAGTTTGTAAAA
AGACCATGAAATAACAGACAATGGACTCCCTTAGCGGGCCAGGTTGTGGGCCGGGTCCAGGGGCCATTCC
AAAGGGGAGACGACTCAATGGTGTAAGACGACATTGTGGAATAGCAAGGGCAGTTCCTCGCCTTAGGTTG
TAAAGGGAGGTCTTACTACCTCCATATACGAACACACCGGCGACCCAAGTTCCTTCGTCGGTAGTCCTTT
CTACGTGACTCCTAGCCAGGAGAGCTCTTAAACCTTCTGCAATGTTCTCAAATTTCGGGTTGGAACCTCC
TTGACCACGATGCTTTCCAAACCACCCTCCTTTTTTGCGCCTGCCTCCATCACCCTGACCCCGGGGTCCA
GTGCTTGGGCCTTCTCCTGGGTCATCTGCGGGGCCCTGCTCTATCGCTCCCGGGGGCACGTCAGGCTCAC
CATCTGGGCCACCTTCTTGGTGGTATTCAAAATAATCGGCTTCCCCTACAGGGTGGAAAAATGGCCTTCT
ACCTGGAGGGGGCCTGCGCGGTGGAGACCCGGATGATGATGACTGACTACTGGGACTCCTGGGCCTCTTT
TCTCCACGTCCACGACCTCTCCCCCTGGCTCTTTCACGACTTCCCCCCCTGGCTCTTTCACGTCCTCTAC
CCCGGCGGCCTCCACTACCTCCTCGACCCCGGCCTCCACTACCTCCTCGACCCCGGCCTCCACTGCCTCC
TCGACCCCGGCCTCCACCTCCTGCTCCTGCCCCTCCTGCTCCTGCCCCTCCTCCTGCTCCTGCCCCTCCT
GCCCCTCCTGCTCCTGCCCCTCCTSCCCCTCCTGCTCCTGCCCCTCCTGCCCCTCCTGCTCCTGCCCCTC
CTGCCCCTCCTCCTGCTCCTGCCCCTCCTGCCCCTCCTCCTGCTCCTGCCCCTCCTGCCCCTCCTGCTCC
TGCCCCTCCTGCCCCTCCTGCTCCTGCCCCTCCTGCCCCTCCTGCTCCTGCCCCTCCTGCTCCTGCCCCT
CCTGCTCCTGCCCCTCCTGCTCCTGCCCCTCCTGCCCCTCCTGCCCCTCCTCCTGCTCCTGCCCCTCCTG
CTCCTGCCCCTCCTGCCCCTCCTGCCCCTCCTGCTCCTGCCCCTCCTCCTGCTCCTGCCCCTCCTGCCCC
TCCTGCCCCTCCTCCTGCTCCTGCCCCTCCTGCCCCTCCTCCTGCTCCTGCCCCTCCTCCTGCTCCTGCC
CCTCCTGCCCCTCCTGCCCCTCCTCCTGCTCCTGCCCCTCCTGCCCCTCCTCCTGCTCCTGCCCCTCCTC
CTGYTCCTGCCCCTCCTGCCCCTCCTGCCCCTCCTCCTGCTCCTGCCCCTCCTCCTGCTCCTGCCCCTCC
TGCCCCTCCTGCCCCTCCTGCCCCTCCTCCTGCTCCTGCCCCTCCTCCTGCTCCTGCCCCTCCTGCTCCT
GCCCCTCCCGCTCCTGCTCCTGCTCCTGTTCCACCGTGGGTCCCTTTGCAGCCAATGCAACTTGGACGTT
TTTGGGGTCTCCGGACACCATCTCTATGTCTTGGCCCTGATCCTGAGCCGCCCGGGGCTCCTGGTCTTCC
GCCTCCTCGTCCTCGTCCTCTTCCCCGTCCTCGTCCATGGTTATCACCCCCTCTTCTTTGAGGTCCACTG
CCGCCGGAGCCTTCTGGTCCAGATGTGTCTCCCTTCTCTCCTAGGCCATTTCCAGGTCCTGTACCTGGCC
CCTCGTCAGACATGATTCACACTAAAAGAGATCAATAGACATCTTTATTAGACGACGCTCAGTGAATACA
GGGAGTGCAGACTCCTGCCCCCTCCAACAGCCCCCCCACCCTCATCCCCTTCATGGTCGCTGTCAGACAG
ATCCAGGTCTGAAAATTCCCCATCCTCCGAACCATCCTCGTCCTCATCACCAATTACTCGCAGCCCGGAA
AACTCCCGCTGAACATCCTCAAGATTTGCGTCCTGAGCCTCAAGCCAGGCCTCAAATTCCTCGTCCCCCT
TTTTGCTGGACGGTAGGGATGGGGATTCTCGGGACCCCTCCTCTTCCTCTTCAAGGTCACCAGACAGAGA
TGCTACTGGGGCAACGGAAGAAAAGCTGGGTGCGGCCTGTGAGGATCAGCTTATCGATGATAAGCTGTCA
AACATGAGAATTCTTGAAGACGAAAGGGCCTCGTGATACGCCTATTTTTATAGGTTAATGTCATGATAAT
AATGGTTTCTTAGACGTCAGGTGGCACTTTTCGGGGAAATGTGCGCGGAACCCCTATTTGTTTATTTTTC
TAAATACATTCAAATATGTATCCGCTCATGAGACAATAACCCTGATAAATGCTTCAATAATATTGAAAAA
GGAAGAGTATGAGTATTCAACATTTCCGTGTCGCCCTTATTCCCTTTTTTGCGGCATTTTGCCTTCCTGT
TTTTGCTCACCCAGAAACGCTGGTGAAAGTAAAAGATGCTGAAGATCAGTTGGGTGCACGAGTGGGTTAC
ATCGAACTGGATCTCAACAGCGGTAAGATCCTTGAGAGTTTTCGCCCCGAAGAACGTTTTCCAATGATGA
GCACTTTTAAAGTTCTGCTATGTGGCGCGGTATTATCCCGTGTTGACGCCGGGCAAGAGCAACTCGGTCG
CCGCATACACTATTCTCAGAATGACTTGGTTGAGTACTCACCAGTCACAGAAAAGCATCTTACGGATGGC
ATGACAGTAAGAGAATTATGCAGTGCTGCCATAACCATGAGTGATAACACTGCGGCCAACTTACTTCTGA
CAACGATCGGAGGACCGAAGGAGCTAACCGCTTTTTTGCACAACATGGGGGATCATGTAACTCGCCTTGA
TCGTTGGGAACCGGAGCTGAATGAAGCCATACCAAACGACGAGCGTGACACCACGATGCCTGCAGCAATG
GCAACAACGTTGCGCAAACTATTAACTGGCGAACTACTTACTCTAGCTTCCCGGCAACAATTAATAGACT
GGATGGAGGCGGATAAAGTTGCAGGACCACTTCTGCGCTCGGCCCTTCCGGCTGGCTGGTTTATTGCTGA
TAAATCTGGAGCCGGTGAGCGTGGGTCTCGCGGTATCATTGCAGCACTGGGGCCAGATGGTAAGCCCTCC
CGTATCGTAGTTATCTACACGACGGGGAGTCAGGCAACTATGGATGAACGAAATAGACAGATCGCTGAGA
TAGGTGCCTCACTGATTAAGCATTGGTAACTGTCAGACCAAGTTTACTCATATATACTTTAGATTGATTT
AAAACTTCATTTTTAATTTAAAAGGATCTAGGTGAAGATCCTTTTTGATAATCTCATGACCAAAATCCCT
TAACGTGAGTTTTCGTTCCACTGAGCGTCAGACCCCGTAGAAAAGATCAAAGGATCTTCTTGAGATCCTT
TTTTTCTGCGCGTAATCTGCTGCTTGCAAACAAAAAAACCACCGCTACCAGCGGTGGTTTGTTTGCCGGA
TCAAGAGCTACCAACTCTTTTTCCGAAGGTAACTGGCTTCAGCAGAGCGCAGATACCAAATACTGTCCTT
CTAGTGTAGCCGTAGTTAGGCCACCACTTCAAGAACTCTGTAGCACCGCCTACATACCTCGCTCTGCTAA
TCCTGTTACCAGTGGCTGCTGCCAGTGGCGATAAGTCGTGTCTTACCGGGTTGGACTCAAGACGATAGTT
ACCGGATAAGGCGCAGCGGTCGGGCTGAACGGGGGGTTCGTGCACACAGCCCAGCTTGGAGCGAACGACC
TACACCGAACTGAGATACCTACAGCGTGAGCTATGAGAAAGCGCCACGCTTCCCGAAGGGAGAAAGGCGG
ACAGGTATCCGGTAAGCGGCAGGGTCGGAACAGGAGAGCGCACGAGGGAGCTTCCAGGGGGAAACGCCTG
GTATCTTTATAGTCCTGTCGGGTTTCGCCACCTCTGACTTGAGCGTCGATTTTTGTGATGCTCGTCAGGG
GGGCGGAGCCTATGGAAAAACGCCAGCAACGCGGCCTTTTTACGGTTCCTGGCCTTTTGCTGGCCTTGAA
GCTGTCCCTGATGGTCGTCATCTACCTGCCTGGACAGCATGGCCTGCAACGCGGGCATCCCGATGCCGCC
GGAAGCGAGAAGAATCATAATGGGGAAGGCCATCCAGCCTCGCGTCGAACTAGATGATCCGGCTGTGGAA
TGTGTGTCAGTTAGGGTGTGGAAAGTCCCCAGGCTCCCCAGCAGGCAGAAGTATGCAAAGCATGCATCTC
AATTAGTCAGCAACCAGGTGTGGAAAGTCCCCAGGCTCCCCAGCAGGCAGAAGTATGCAAAGCATGCATC
TCAATTAGTCAGCAACCATAGTCCCGCCCCTAACTCCGCCCATCCCGCCCCTAACTCCGCCCAGTTCCGC
CCATTCTCCGCCCCATGGCTGACTAATTTTTTTTATTTATGCAGAGGCCGAGGCCGCCTCGGCCTCTGAG
CTATTCCAGAAGTAGTGAGGAGGCTTTTTTGGAGGGTGACCGCCACGACCGGTGCCGCCACCATCCCCTG
ACCCACGCCCCTGACCCCTCACAAGGAGACGACCTTCCATGACCGAGTACAAGCCCACGGTGCGCCTCGC
CACCCGCGACGACGTCCCCCGGGCCGTACGCACCCTCGCCGCCGCGTTCGCCGACTACCCCGCCACGCGC
CACACCGTCGACCCCGACCGCCACATCGAACGCGTCACCGAGCTGCAAGAACTCTTCCTCACGCGCGTCG
GGCTCGACATCGGCAAGGTGTGGGTCGCGGACGACGGCGCCGCGGTGGCGGTCTGGACCACGCCGGAGAG
CGTCGAAGCGGGGGCGGTGTTCGCCGAGATCGGCCCGCGCATGGCCGAGTTGAGCGGTTCCCGGCTGGCC
GCGCAGCAACAGATGGAAGGCCTCCTGGCGCCGCACCGGCCCAAGGAGCCCGCGTGGTTCCTGGCCACCG
TCGGCGTCTCGCCCGACCACCAGGGCAAGGGTCTGGGCAGCGCCGTCGTGCTCCCCGGAGTGGAGGCGGC
CGAGCGCGCCGGGGTGCCCGCCTTCCTGGAGACCTCCGCGCCCCGCAACCTCCCCTTCTACGAGCGGCTC
GGCTTCACCGTCACCGCCGACGTCGAGGTGCCCGAAGGACCGCGCACCTGGTGCATGACCCGCAAGCCCG
GTGCCTGACGCCCGCCCCACGACCCGCAGCGCCCGACCGAAAGGAGCGCACGACCCGGTCCGACGCGGCC
CGACGGGTCCGAGGGGGGTCGACCTCGAAACTTGTTTATTGCAGCTTATAATGGTTACAAATAAAGCAAT
AGCATCACAAATTTCACAAATAAAGCATTTTTTTCACTGCATTCTAGTTGTGGTTTGTCCAAACTCATCA
ATGTATCTTATCATGTCTGGATCTGATCCGAACCCCTTCCTCGACCAATTCTCATGTTTGACAGCTTATC
ATCGCAGATCCGGGCAACGTTGTTGCCATTGCTCGACCAATTCTCATGTTTGACAGCTTATCATCGCAGA
TCCGTATGGTGCACTCTCAGTACAATCTGCTCTGATGCCGCATAGTTAAGCCAGTATCTGCTCCCTGCTT
GTGTGTTGGAGGTCGCTGAGTAGTGCGCGAGCAAAATTTAAGCTACAACAAGGCAAGGCTTGACCGACAA
TTGCATGAAGAATCTGCTTAGGGTTAGGCGTTTTGCGCTGCTTCGCGATGTACGGGCCAGATATACGCGT
ATCTGAGGGGACTAGGGTGTGTTTAGGCGAAAAGCGGGGCTTCGGTTGTACGCGGTTAGGAGTCCCCTCA
GGATATAGTAGTTTCGCTTTTGCATAGGGAGGGGGAAATGTAGTCTTATGCAATACTCTTGTAGTCTTGC
AACATGGTAACGATGAGTTAGCAACATGCCTTACAAGGAGAGAAAAAGCACCGTGCATGCCGATTGGTGG
AAGTAAGGTGGTACGATCGTGCCTTATTAGGAAGGCAACAGACGGGTCTGACATGGATTGGACGAACCAC
TGAATTCCGCATTGCAGAGATATTGTATTTAAGTGCCTAGCTCGATACAATAAACGCCATTTGACCATTC
ACCACATTGGTGTGCACCTCCAAGCTGGCCGGGGATCCTCTAGGGCCTCTGAGCTATTCCAGAAGTAGTG
AAGAGGCTTTTTTGGAGGCCTAGGCTTTTGCAAAAAGCTCCGGATCGATCCTGAGAACTTCAGGGTGAGT
TTGGGGACCCTTGATTGTTCTTTCTTTTTCGCTATTGTAAAATTCATGTTATATGGAGGGGGCAAAGTTT
TCAGGGTGTTGTTTAGAATGGGAAGATGTCCCTTGTATCACCATGGACCCTCATGATAATTTTGTTTCTT
TCACTTTCTACTCTGTTGACAACCATTGTCTCCTCTTATTTTCTTTTCATTTTCTGTAACTTTTTCGTTA
AACTTTAGCTTGCATTTGTAACGAATTTTTAAATTCACTTTTGTTTATTTGTCAGATTGTAAGTACTTTC
TCTAATCACTTTTTTTTCAAGGCAATCAGGGTATATTATATTGTACTTCAGCACAGTTTTAGAGAACAAT
TGTTATAATTAAATGATAAGGTAGAATATTTCTGCATATAAATTCTGGCTGGCGTGGAAATATTCTTATT
GGTAGAAACAACTACATCCTGGTCATCATCCTGCCTTTCTCTTTATGGTTACAATGATATACACTGTTTG
AGATGAGGATAAAATACTCTGAGTCCAAACCGGGCCCCTCTGCTAACCATGTTCATGCCTTCTTCTTTTT
CCTACAGCTCCTGGGCAACGTGCTGGTTATTGTGCTGTCTCATCATTTTGGCAAAGAATTGTAATACGAC
TCACTATAGGGCGAATTGATATGTCTAGATTAGATAAAAGTAAAGTGATTAACAGCGCATTAGAGCTGCT
TAATGAGGTCGGAATCGAAGGTTTAACAACCCGTAAACTCGCCCAGAAGCTAGGTGTAGAGCAGCCTACA
TTGTATTGGCATGTAAAAAATAAGCGGGCTTTGCTCGACGCCTTAGCCATTGAGATGTTAGATAGGCACC
ATACTCACTTTTGCCCTTTAGAAGGGGAAAGCTGGCAAGATTTTTTACGTAATAACGCTAAAAGTTTTAG
ATGTGCTTTACTAAGTCATCGCGATGGAGCAAAAGTACATTTAGGTACACGGCCTACAGAAAAACAGTAT
GAAACTCTCGAAAATCAATTAGCCTTTTTATGCCAACAAGGTTTTTCACTAGAGAATGCATTATATGCAC
TCAGCGCTGTGGGGCATTTTACTTTAGGTTGCGTATTGGAAGATCAAGAGCATCAAGTCGCTAAAGAAGA
AAGGGAAACACCTACTACTGATAGTATGCCGCCATTATTACGACAAGCTATCGAATTATTTGATCACCAA
GGTGCAGAGCCAGCCTTCTTATTCGGCCTTGAATTGATCATATGCGGATTAGAAAAACAACTTAAATGTG
AAAGTGGGTCCGCGTACAGCGGATCCCGGGAATTCAGATCTTATTAAAGCAGAACTTGTTTATTGCAGCT
TATAATGGTTACAAATAAAGCAATAGCATCACAAATTTCACAAATAAAGCATTTTTTTCACTGCATTCTA
GTTGTGGTTTGTCCAAACTCATCAATGTATCTTATCATGTCTGGTCGAATCCATGGCGCAGAACTGGTAG
GTATGGAAGATCCGCGTTGACATTGATTATTGACTAGTTATTAATAGTAATCAATTACGGGGTCATTAGT
TCATAGCCCATATATGGAGTTCCGCGTTACATAACTTACGGTAAATGGCCCGCCTGGCTGACCGCCCAAC
GACCCCCGCCCATTGACGTCAATAATGACGTATGTTCCCATAGTAACGCCAATAGGGACTTTCCATTGAC
GTCAATGGGTGGAGTATTTACGGTAAACTGCCCACTTGGCAGTACATCAAGTGTATCATATGCCAAGTAC
GCCCCCTATTGACGTCAATGACGGTAAATGGCCCGCCTGGCATTATGCCCAGTACATGACCTTATGGGAC
TTTCCTACTTGGCAGTACATCTACGTATTAGTCATCGCTATTACCATGGTGATGCGGTTTTGGCAGTACA
TCAATGGGCGTGGATAGCGGTTTGACTCACGGGGATTTCCAAGTCTCCACCCCATTGACGTCAATGGGAG
TTTGTTTTGGCACCAAAATCAACGGGACTTTCCAAAATGTCGTAACAACTCCGCCCCATTGACGCAAATG
GGCGGTAGGCGTGTACGGTGGGAGGTCTATATAAGCAGAGCTCTCCCTATCAGTGATAGAGATCTCCCTA
TCAGTGATAGAGATCGTCGACGAGCTCGTTTAGTGAACCGTCAGATCGCCTGGAGACGCCATCCACGCTG
TTTTGACCTCCATAGAAGACACCGGGACCGATCCAGCCTCCGGACTCTAGCGTTTAAACTTAAGCTTACC
ACCATGGATTATAAAGACGATGATGACAAGCACCACCACCACCACCACGACAAGGATTGTGAAATGAAAC
GCACCACACTGGACAGCCCTTTGGGGAAGCTGGAGCTGTCTGGTTGTGAGCAGGGTCTGCACGAAATAAT
TTTTCTGGGCAAGGGGACGTCTGCAGCTGATGCCGTGGAGGTCCCAGCCCCCGCTGCGGTTCTCGGAGGT
CCGGAGCCCCTGATGCAGGCTACAGCCTGGCTGAATGCCTATTTCCACCAGCCCGAGGCTATCGAAGAGT
TCCCCGTGCCGGCTCTTCACCATCCCGTTTTCCAGCAAGAGTCGTTCACCAGACAGGTGTTATGGAAGCT
GCTGAAGGTTGTGAAATTCGGAGAAGTGATTTCTTACTCTCACTTAGCAGCCCTGGCAGGCAACCCCGCA
GCCACGGCAGCAGTGAAGACGGCACTGAGTGGCAATCCTGTCCCTATCCTGATCCCGTGCCACAGAGTGG
TCCAGGGGGATTTGGATGTGGGCGGTTACGAGGGTGGACTGGCCGTGAAGGAATGGCTTCTGGCCCATGA
AGGCCACCGGTTGGGGAAGCCAGGCTTGGGATTCGAACTGGAGGTGCTGTTCCAGGGCCCCGGTACCGCC
ATCACAAGTTTGTACAAAAAAGCAGGCTTAATGAGTTTAGCTCTGAGAAGTGAGCTTCTAGTGGACAAAA
CAAAGAGGAAAAAAAGAAGAGAACTGTCTGAGGAACAGAAACAAGAAATTAAAGATGCTTTTGAACTATT
TGATACAGACAAAGATGAAGCAATAGATTATCATGAATTAAAGGTGGCAATGAGAGCCTTGGGGTTTGAT
GTAAAAAAAGCTGATGTACTGAAGATTCTTAAAGATTATGACAGAGAAGCCACAGGGAAAATCACCTTTG
AAGATTTTAATGAAGTTGTGACAGACTGGATATTGGAAAGAGATCCCCATGAAGAAATACTCAAGGCATT
TAAACTATTTGATGATGATGATTCAGGTAAAATAAGCTTGAGGAATTTGCGACGTGTTGCTAGAGAATTG
GGTGAAAACATGAGTGATGAAGAACTTCGAGCTATGATAGAAGAATTTGACAAAGATGGTGATGGAGAAA
TAAACCAAGAGGAGTTCATTGCTATTATGACTGGTGACATTTAATGATACCCAGCTTTC
